Addgene plasmid #133985: pHP003Env
Purpose: Env gene from HIV patient plasma in pcDNA3.1 expression vector
Depositing lab: Himanshu Garg. Depositing organization: Texas Tech University Health Sciences Center El Paso. Publication: HIV-1 Env Glycoprotein Phenotype along with Immune Activation Determines CD4 T Cell Loss in HIV Patients. Joshi A, Sedano M, Beauchamp B, Punke EB, Mulla ZD, Meza A, Alozie OK, Mukherjee D, Garg H. J Immunol. 2016 Feb 15;196(4):1768-79. doi: 10.4049/jimmunol.1501588. Epub 2016 Jan 13. PubMed 26764036.
Backbone
  Vector backbone: pcDNA3.1
  Vector type: Mammalian Expression
  Selectable markers: Neomycin (select with G418)
Growth in bacteria
  Bacterial resistance: Ampicillin, 100 μg/mL
  Growth temperature: 37°C
  Growth strain: DH5alpha
  Growth instructions: The bacterial strain XL10 Gold is preferred for downstream applications.
  Copy number: Unknown
Gene/Insert
  Gene/Insert name: Envelope glycoprotein
  GenBank ID: KP754463.1
  Promoter: CMV
  Cloning method: TOPO Cloning
  Sequencing primers: 5′ CMV forward
Terms and licenses: Academic/Nonprofit Terms; Industry Terms: Not Available to Industry
How to cite: pHP003Env was a gift from Himanshu Garg (Addgene plasmid # 133985 ; http://n2t.net/addgene:133985 ; RRID:Addgene_133985)
