[The description below was written by a language model from this plasmid's Addgene catalogue record and pLannotate feature annotations shown in this document.]
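Description:
pHP003Env is a mammalian expression plasmid of about 8.5 kb, built on the pcDNA3.1 backbone, that carries an HIV-1 envelope glycoprotein (env) gene amplified from the plasma virus of an HIV-infected patient and inserted by TOPO cloning. It is propagated in E. coli through a high-copy ColE1/pUC-type origin with ampicillin selection from the β-lactamase gene, and it also contains an f1 phage origin. For selection in mammalian cells, an SV40 early promoter drives a neomycin phosphotransferase gene terminated by an SV40 poly(A) signal, allowing G418 selection of stable transfectants.

The payload sits downstream of the human CMV immediate-early enhancer and promoter, with a T7 promoter also lying upstream of the insert, and is followed by the bovine growth hormone polyadenylation signal. The annotated insert includes a full-length env open reading frame of roughly 2.5 kb, encoding the gp160 precursor that gives rise to the surface subunit and the gp41 transmembrane fusion subunit. It is flanked by short fragments matching tat upstream and nef downstream, consistent with an amplicon spanning the env region of the viral genome rather than the env coding sequence alone. A V5 epitope tag from the vector is annotated after the insert, but it lies beyond the nef fragment and the record does not indicate that it is fused to Env.

The associated study examined how patient Env glycoprotein phenotype relates to CD4 T cell loss. This suggests use in transient expression of a primary-isolate Env for functional assays, although the record does not list specific assays.
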