Features (pLannotate 1.2.2; 23 found; start..end, strand, type, name):
    156..359     +  promoter       CMV promoter: human cytomegalovirus (CMV) immediate early promoter
    355..388     +  LTR            5' LTR (truncated) (fragment): truncated 5' long terminal repeat (LTR) from HIV-1
    404..422     +  promoter       T7 promoter: promoter for bacteriophage T7 RNA polymerase
    468..578     +  CDS            tat (fragment): TAT_HV1BR - Experimental evidence at protein level: Swiss-Prot protein existence level 1. Extracellular circulating Tat can be endocytosed by surrounding uninfected cells via the binding to several surface receptors such as CD26, CXCR4, heparan sulfate proteoglycans (HSPG) or LDLR. Neurons are rarely infected, but they internalize Tat via their LDLR. Through its interaction with nuclear HATs, Tat is potentially able to control the acetylation-dependent cellular gene expression. Modulates the expression of many cellular genes involved in cell survival, proliferation or in coding for cytokines o
    751..3306    +  CDS            env: ENV_HV1Y2 - Experimental evidence at protein level: Swiss-Prot protein existence level 1. [Transmembrane protein gp41]: Acts as a class I viral fusion protein. Under the current model, the protein has at least 3 conformational states: pre-fusion native state, pre-hairpin intermediate state, and post-fusion hairpin state. During fusion of viral and target intracellular membranes, the coiled coil regions (heptad repeats) assume a trimer-of-hairpins structure, positioning the fusion peptide in close proximity to the C-terminal region of the ectodomain. The formation of this structure appears to d
   3314..3436    +  CDS            nef (fragment): NEF_HV1Z2 - Experimental evidence at protein level: Swiss-Prot protein existence level 1. Extracellular Nef protein targets CD4(+) T-lymphocytes for apoptosis by interacting with CXCR4 surface receptors. From Human immunodeficiency virus type 1 group M subtype D (isolate Z2/CDC-Z34) (HIV-1).
   3519..3560    +  CDS            V5 tag: epitope tag from simian virus 5
   3616..3840    +  polyA_signal   bGH poly(A) signal: bovine growth hormone polyadenylation signal
   3844..3865    +  promoter       SV40 promoter (fragment): SV40 enhancer and early promoter
   3886..4314    +  rep_origin     f1 ori (sequence partly withheld): f1 bacteriophage origin of replication; arrow indicates direction of (+) strand synthesis
   4328..4657    +  promoter       SV40 promoter: SV40 enhancer and early promoter
   4724..5515    +  CDS            neo: KKA2_KLEPN - Also known as kan, nptII. Experimental evidence at protein level: Swiss-Prot protein existence level 1. Resistance to kanamycin, neomycin, paromomycin, ribostamycin, butirosin and gentamicin B. From Klebsiella pneumoniae.
   5541..5699    +  CDS            ble (fragment): BLE_KLEPN - Experimental evidence at protein level: Swiss-Prot protein existence level 1. Binding protein with a strong affinity to the bleomycin family of antibiotics. Binds to CL990; an antimitotic-antibiotic compound. From Klebsiella pneumoniae.
   5694..5815    +  polyA_signal   SV40 poly(A) signal: SV40 polyadenylation signal
   5888..5904    -  protein_bind   lac operator: The lac repressor binds to the lac operator to inhibit transcription in E. coli. This inhibition can be relieved by adding lactose or isopropyl-β-D-thiogalactopyranoside (IPTG). lac repressor encoded by lacI
   5912..5942    -  promoter       lac promoter: promoter for the E. coli lac operon
   5957..5978    -  protein_bind   CAP binding site: CAP binding activates transcription in the presence of cAMP. E. coli catabolite activator protein
   5991..6083    -  CDS            lacI (fragment): lac repressor; lacI; The lac repressor binds to the lac operator to inhibit transcription in E. coli. This inhibition can be relieved by adding lactose or isopropyl-β-D-thiogalactopyranoside (IPTG).
   6266..6854    -  rep_origin     ori: high-copy-number ColE1/pMB1/pBR322/pUC origin of replication
   7025..7885    -  CDS            AmpR: β-lactamase; bla; confers resistance to ampicillin, carbenicillin, and related antibiotics
   7886..7990    -  promoter       AmpR promoter: bla
   8049..8101    -  misc_feature   bom (fragment): basis of mobility region from pBR322
   8256..155     +  enhancer       CMV enhancer (across the origin): human cytomegalovirus immediate early enhancer
>Addgene plasmid #133985 | pHP003Env | addgene full sequence | sequence record 291417 | Addgene NGS Result
ACTTGGCAGTACATCAAGTGTATCATATGCCAAGTACGCCCCCTATTGACGTCAATGACGGTAAATGGCC
CGCCTGGCATTATGCCCAGTACATGACCTTATGGGACTTTCCTACTTGGCAGTACATCTACGTATTAGTC
ATCGCTATTACCATGGTGATGCGGTTTTGGCAGTACATCAATGGGCGTGGATAGCGGTTTGACTCACGGG
GATTTCCAAGTCTCCACCCCATTGACGTCAATGGGAGTTTGTTTTGGCACCAAAATCAACGGGACTTTCC
AAAATGTCGTAACAACTCCGCCCCATTGACGCAAATGGGCGGTAGGCGTGTACGGTGGGAGGTCTATATA
AGCAGAGCTCTCTGGCTAACTAGAGAACCCACTGCTTACTGGCTTATCGAAATTAATACGACTCACTATA
GGGAGACCCAAGCTGGCTAGTTAAGCTTGGTACCGAGCTCGGATCCAGTACCCTTCACCGATCAAGCTTT
AGGCATCTCCTATGGCAGGAAGAAGCGGAGACAGCGACGAAGACCTCCTCAAGGCAGTCAGAGTCATCAA
GTTCCTCTATCAAATCAGTAAGTAGTATATGTCATGTATATAGCAATAACAGTAGCAGCATTTGTAGTAG
TAACAATAATAGCAATAGTTGTGTGGTCCATAGTAATCCTAGAATATAGGAAAATATTAAAACAAAGAAA
GATAGACAGGTTAATTGATAGGATAGCAGAAAGAGCAGAAGACAGTGGCAATGAGAGTGAAGGGGATCAG
GAAGAATTATCAGCACTTGTGGAGATGGGGCGTAATGCTCCTTGGGATGTTAATGATCGGTAAAGCTACA
GAAGATTGGTGGGTCACAGTCTATTATGGGGTACCTGTGTGGAGGGATGCGAACACCACTCTATTTTGTG
CATCAAATGCTAAAGCACATGTTACAGAAGTACATAATATTTGGGCCACGCATGCCTGTGTACCCACAGA
CCCCAGCCCACAAGAAGTAGTATTGGAAAATGTGACAGAAAATTTTAACATGTGGAAAAATAATATGGTA
GAACAGATGCATGAGGATGTAATCAGTTTATGGGATCAAAGCCTAAAACCATGTGCAAAATTAACTCCAC
TCTGTGTTACTCTAAATTGCACTGATTTAAGGAATAAAACAGTCAATGCTACTGATACTAAAGGAGAGAT
GAAAAACTGCTCTTTCAATGTCACCACATTCATGCAAGATAAGGTAAAGAAAGAATATGCACTTTTTTAT
AGACTAGATGTAGTACCAATAAATGAAGCTAATAAGACTAACAATACCAGCTATACCAGCTATAGGTTGA
TAAATTGTAATACCTCAGCCATCACACAGGCCTGTCCAAAGGTAACCTTTGATCCAATTCCCATACATTA
TTGTGCCCCGGCTGGTTTTGCGATTATAAAGTGTAATAATAAGACATTCAATGGAACAGGACCATGTACA
AATGTCAGCACAGTACAATGTACACATGGAATTAAACCAGTGGTGTCAACTCAACTGTTGTTAAATGGCA
GTCTAGCAGAAGAAGGGGTAATGCTTAGATCAAAAAATTTCTCAGACAATGCTAAAAACATAATAGTACA
GCTGAAAGAGCCTGTAACAATTAATTGTACAAGACCCAACAACAATACAAGAAAAAGTATAAATATGGGA
CCAGGGAGAGCATTTTGGGCAACAGGGGATATAATAGGAGATATAAGACAGGCACACTGTAACATTAGTA
GAGAACAATGGAACAACACTTTAAAACAGATAGTTGCAAAATTAAAAGAACAATTTAATAATAAAACAAT
AGTCTTTAATCACTCCTCAGGAGGGGATCCAGAAATTGTAATGCACCATTTTAATTGTCAAGGAGAATTT
TTCTACTGTGATACAACACAATTGTTTAATAGTACTTGGAATGGGACTAATACTGAGAATAAAACTAAAG
AGTCAGATGACACTACTATCACACTCCCATGTAGGATAAAACAAATTATAAACATGTGGCAGGAAGTAGG
AAGAGCAATGTATGCCCCTCCCATCAGCGGGCAAATTAACTGTTCATCAAATATTACAGGGCTGATATTA
ATAAGAGATGGTGGAGACAAGAATACTACCGAGACCTTCAGACCTGGAGGAGGAGATATGAGGGACAATT
GGAGAAGTGAATTATATAAATACAAAGTAGTGAGCCTTGAGCCAATAGGAATAGCACCAACAAAGGCAAA
GAGAAGAGTGGTGCAGAGAGAAAAAAGAGCAGTGACCCTGGGAGCTATGTTCCTTGGATTCTTGGGAGCA
GCAGGAAGCACTATGGGCGCAGCATCAATAACGCTGACGGTACAGGCCAGACAATTATTGTCTGGTATAG
TGCAACAGCAGAATAATCTGCTGAGAGCTATTGAGGCGCAACAGCATATGTTGCAACTCACAGTCTGGGG
CATCAAACAGCTCCAGGCAAGAGTCCTGGCTGTGGAAAGATACCTAAGGGATCAACGGCTCCTGGGAATT
TGGGGTTGCTCTGGAAAACTCATCTGCACCACTACTGTGCCTTGGAATACTAGTTGGGGGGGTAGTAATA
GAACTCTGAATCAGATATGGGATAACATGACCTGGATGGAGTGGGAAAGAGAAATTGACAATTATACAGA
CATAATATACAACTTACTTGAAAAATCGCAAAACCAGCAGGAAAAGAATGAACAGGAATTATTAGAATTG
GATAAGTGGGCAACTTTGTGGAGTTGGTTTGACATAACAAACTGGCTGTGGTATATAAGGATATTTATAA
TAATAGTAGGAGGCTTAATAGGTTTAAGAATAGTTTTTACTGTATTTTCTATAGTGAATAGAGTTAGGCA
GGGATACTCACCATTATCGTTTCAGACCCGATTCCCAGCCCCGAGGGGACCAGACAGGCCCGAAGGAACA
GAAGAAGGAGGTGGAGAGAGAGACAGAGACACATTCAAGCCGTTAGCAACTGGATTCTTAGCGATTTTCT
GGGTCGACCTGCGGAACCTGTGCCTCTTCAGCTACCACCGCTTGATAGACTTACTCTTGATTGTAACGAG
GATTGTGGAACTTCTGGGACGCAGGGGGTGGGAAATCCTCAAGTATTGGTGGAGTCTCCTACAATATTGG
GGTCAGGAACTAAAGAATAGTGCTGTTAGCTTGTTCAACGCCACTGCCATAACAGTAGCTGAGGGAACAG
ATAGGATTATAGAAGCAGTACAAAGATTTGGTAGAGCTGTCCTCCACATACCTAGAAGAATAAGACAGGG
CTTAGAAAGGGCTTTGCAATAAAATGGGTGGCAAGTGGTCAAAACCTAGTTTAGGTAGTGGGTGGGCTAC
TATAAGGGAAAAAATGAGACGAGCAGAGCCAGCAGCAGAGCCAGCAGCAGATGGGGTGGGAGCAGTATCT
CGAGACGGATCCAGCTAAGGGTCAAGACAATTCTGCAGATATCCAGCACAGTGGCGGCCGCTCGAGTCTA
GAGGGCCCGCGGTTCGAAGGTAAGCCTATCCCTAACCCTCTCCTCGGTCTCGATTCTACGCGTACCGGTC
ATCATCACCATCACCATTGAGTTTAAACCCGCTGATCAGCCTCGACTGTGCCTTCTAGTTGCCAGCCATC
TGTTGTTTGCCCCTCCCCCGTGCCTTCCTTGACCCTGGAAGGTGCCACTCCCACTGTCCTTTCCTAATAA
AATGAGGAAATTGCATCGCATTGTCTGAGTAGGTGTCATTCTATTCTGGGGGGTGGGGTGGGGCAGGACA
GCAAGGGGGAGGATTGGGAAGACAATAGCAGGCATGCTGGGGATGCGGTGGGCTCTATGGCTTCTGAGGC
GGAAAGAACCAGCTGGGGCTCTAGGGGGTATCCCC
[124 nt withheld, positions 3886-4009]
C
[91 nt withheld, positions 4011-4101]
A
[49 nt withheld, positions 4103-4151]
CCTTTGACGTTGGAGTCCACGTTCTTT
[37 nt withheld, positions 4179-4215]
ACCCTATCTCGGTCTATTCTTTTGATTTATAAGGGATTTTGCCGATTTCGGCCTATTGGTTAAAAAATGA
GCTGATTTAACAAAAATTTAACGCGAATTAATTCTGTGGAATGTGTGTCAGTTAGGGTGTGGAAAGTCCC
CAGGCTCCCCAGCAGGCAGAAGTATGCAAAGCATGCATCTCAATTAGTCAGCAACCAGGTGTGGAAAGTC
CCCAGGCTCCCCAGCAGGCAGAAGTATGCAAAGCATGCATCTCAATTAGTCAGCAACCATAGTCCCGCCC
CTAACTCCGCCCATCCCGCCCCTAACTCCGCCCAGTTCCGCCCATTCTCCGCCCCATGGCTGACTAATTT
TTTTTATTTATGCAGAGGCCGAGGCCGCCTCTGCCTCTGAGCTATTCCAGAAGTAGTGAGGAGGCTTTTT
TGGAGGCCTAGGCTTTTGCAAAAAGCTCCCGGGAGCTTGTATATCCATTTTCGGATCTGATCAAGAGACA
GGATGAGGATCGTTTCGCATGATTGAACAAGATGGATTGCACGCAGGTTCTCCGGCCGCTTGGGTGGAGA
GGCTATTCGGCTATGACTGGGCACAACAGACAATCGGCTGCTCTGATGCCGCCGTGTTCCGGCTGTCAGC
GCAGGGGCGCCCGGTTCTTTTTGTCAAGACCGACCTGTCCGGTGCCCTGAATGAACTGCAGGACGAGGCA
GCGCGGCTATCGTGGCTGGCCACGACGGGCGTTCCTTGCGCAGCTGTGCTCGACGTTGTCACTGAAGCGG
GAAGGGACTGGCTGCTATTGGGCGAAGTGCCGGGGCAGGATCTCCTGTCATCTCACCTTGCTCCTGCCGA
GAAAGTATCCATCATGGCTGATGCAATGCGGCGGCTGCATACGCTTGATCCGGCTACCTGCCCATTCGAC
CACCAAGCGAAACATCGCATCGAGCGAGCACGTACTCGGATGGAAGCCGGTCTTGTCGATCAGGATGATC
TGGACGAAGAGCATCAGGGGCTCGCGCCAGCCGAACTGTTCGCCAGGCTCAAGGCGCGCATGCCCGACGG
CGAGGATCTCGTCGTGACCCATGGCGATGCCTGCTTGCCGAATATCATGGTGGAAAATGGCCGCTTTTCT
GGATTCATCGACTGTGGCCGGCTGGGTGTGGCGGACCGCTATCAGGACATAGCGTTGGCTACCCGTGATA
TTGCTGAAGAGCTTGGCGGCGAATGGGCTGACCGCTTCCTCGTGCTTTACGGTATCGCCGCTCCCGATTC
GCAGCGCATCGCCTTCTATCGCCTTCTTGACGAGTTCTTCTGAGCGGGACTCTGGGGTTCGCGAAATGAC
CGACCAAGCGACGCCCAACCTGCCATCACGAGATTTCGATTCCACCGCCGCCTTCTATGAAAGGTTGGGC
TTCGGAATCGTTTTCCGGGACGCCGGCTGGATGATCCTCCAGCGCGGGGATCTCATGCTGGAGTTCTTCG
CCCACCCCAACTTGTTTATTGCAGCTTATAATGGTTACAAATAAAGCAATAGCATCACAAATTTCACAAA
TAAAGCATTTTTTTCACTGCATTCTAGTTGTGGTTTGTCCAAACTCATCAATGTATCTTATCATGTCTGT
ATACCGTCGACCTCTAGCTAGAGCTTGGCGTAATCATGGTCATAGCTGTTTCCTGTGTGAAATTGTTATC
CGCTCACAATTCCACACAACATACGAGCCGGAAGCATAAAGTGTAAAGCCTGGGGTGCCTAATGAGTGAG
CTAACTCACATTAATTGCGTTGCGCTCACTGCCCGCTTTCCAGTCGGGAAACCTGTCGTGCCAGCTGCAT
TAATGAATCGGCCAACGCGCGGGGAGAGGCGGTTTGCGTATTGGGCGCTCTTCCGCTTCCTCGCTCACTG
ACTCGCTGCGCTCGGTCGTTCGGCTGCGGCGAGCGGTATCAGCTCACTCAAAGGCGGTAATACGGTTATC
CACAGAATCAGGGGATAACGCAGGAAAGAACATGTGAGCAAAAGGCCAGCAAAAGGCCAGGAACCGTAAA
AAGGCCGCGTTGCTGGCGTTTTTCCATAGGCTCCGCCCCCCTGACGAGCATCACAAAAATCGACGCTCAA
GTCAGAGGTGGCGAAACCCGACAGGACTATAAAGATACCAGGCGTTTCCCCCTGGAAGCTCCCTCGTGCG
CTCTCCTGTTCCGACCCTGCCGCTTACCGGATACCTGTCCGCCTTTCTCCCTTCGGGAAGCGTGGCGCTT
TCTCATAGCTCACGCTGTAGGTATCTCAGTTCGGTGTAGGTCGTTCGCTCCAAGCTGGGCTGTGTGCACG
AACCCCCCGTTCAGCCCGACCGCTGCGCCTTATCCGGTAACTATCGTCTTGAGTCCAACCCGGTAAGACA
CGACTTATCGCCACTGGCAGCAGCCACTGGTAACAGGATTAGCAGAGCGAGGTATGTAGGCGGTGCTACA
GAGTTCTTGAAGTGGTGGCCTAACTACGGCTACACTAGAAGAACAGTATTTGGTATCTGCGCTCTGCTGA
AGCCAGTTACCTTCGGAAAAAGAGTTGGTAGCTCTTGATCCGGCAAACAAACCACCGCTGGTAGCGGTGG
TTTTTTTGTTTGCAAGCAGCAGATTACGCGCAGAAAAAAAGGATCTCAAGAAGATCCTTTGATCTTTTCT
ACGGGGTCTGACGCTCAGTGGAACGAAAACTCACGTTAAGGGATTTTGGTCATGAGATTATCAAAAAGGA
TCTTCACCTAGATCCTTTTAAATTAAAAATGAAGTTTTAAATCAATCTAAAGTATATATGAGTAAACTTG
GTCTGACAGTTACCAATGCTTAATCAGTGAGGCACCTATCTCAGCGATCTGTCTATTTCGTTCATCCATA
GTTGCCTGACTCCCCGTCGTGTAGATAACTACGATACGGGAGGGCTTACCATCTGGCCCCAGTGCTGCAA
TGATACCGCGAGACCCACGCTCACCGGCTCCAGATTTATCAGCAATAAACCAGCCAGCCGGAAGGGCCGA
GCGCAGAAGTGGTCCTGCAACTTTATCCGCCTCCATCCAGTCTATTAATTGTTGCCGGGAAGCTAGAGTA
AGTAGTTCGCCAGTTAATAGTTTGCGCAACGTTGTTGCCATTGCTACAGGCATCGTGGTGTCACGCTCGT
CGTTTGGTATGGCTTCATTCAGCTCCGGTTCCCAACGATCAAGGCGAGTTACATGATCCCCCATGTTGTG
CAAAAAAGCGGTTAGCTCCTTCGGTCCTCCGATCGTTGTCAGAAGTAAGTTGGCCGCAGTGTTATCACTC
ATGGTTATGGCAGCACTGCATAATTCTCTTACTGTCATGCCATCCGTAAGATGCTTTTCTGTGACTGGTG
AGTACTCAACCAAGTCATTCTGAGAATAGTGTATGCGGCGACCGAGTTGCTCTTGCCCGGCGTCAATACG
GGATAATACCGCGCCACATAGCAGAACTTTAAAAGTGCTCATCATTGGAAAACGTTCTTCGGGGCGAAAA
CTCTCAAGGATCTTACCGCTGTTGAGATCCAGTTCGATGTAACCCACTCGTGCACCCAACTGATCTTCAG
CATCTTTTACTTTCACCAGCGTTTCTGGGTGAGCAAAAACAGGAAGGCAAAATGCCGCAAAAAAGGGAAT
AAGGGCGACACGGAAATGTTGAATACTCATACTCTTCCTTTTTCAATATTATTGAAGCATTTATCAGGGT
TATTGTCTCATGAGCGGATACATATTTGAATGTATTTAGAAAAATAAACAAATAGGGGTTCCGCGCACAT
TTCCCCGAAAAGTGCCACCTGACGTCGACGGATCGGGAGATCTCCCGATCCCCTATGGTGCACTCTCAGT
ACAATCTGCTCTGATGCCGCATAGTTAAGCCAGTATCTGCTCCCTGCTTGTGTGTTGGAGGTCGCTGAGT
AGTGCGCGAGCAAAATTTAAGCTACAACAAGGCAAGGCTTGACCGACAATTGCATGAAGAATCTGCTTAG
GGTTAGGCGTTTTGCGCTGCTTCGCGATGTACGGGCCAGATATACGCGTTGACATTGATTATTGACTAGT
TATTAATAGTAATCAATTACGGGGTCATTAGTTCATAGCCCATATATGGAGTTCCGCGTTACATAACTTA
CGGTAAATGGCCCGCCTGGCTGACCGCCCAACGACCCCCGCCCATTGACGTCAATAATGACGTATGTTCC
CATAGTAACGCCAATAGGGACTTTCCATTGACGTCAATGGGTGGAGTATTTACGGTAAACTGCCC
