>Addgene plasmid #133985 | pHP003Env | depositor partial sequence | sequence record 257778 | pHP003Env sequence 2562 bps
ATGAGAGTGAAGGGGATCAGGAAGAATTATCAGCACTTGTGGAGATGGGGCGTAATGCTCCTTGGGATGT
TAATGATCGGTAAAGCTACAGAAGATTGGTGGGTCACAGTCTATTATGGGGTACCTGTGTGGAGGGATGC
GAACACCACTCTATTTTGTGCATCAAATGCTAAAGCACATGTTACAGAAGTACATAATATTTGGGCCACG
CATGCCTGTGTACCCACAGACCCCAGCCCACAAGAAGTAGTATTGGAAAATGTGACAGAAAATTTTAACA
TGTGGAAAAATAATATGGTAGAACAGATGCATGAGGATGTAATCAGTTTATGGGATCAAAGCCTAAAACC
ATGTGCAAAATTAACTCCACTCTGTGTTACTCTAAATTGCACTGATTTAAGGAATAAAACAGTCAATGCT
ACTGATACTAAAGGAGAGATGAAAAACTGCTCTTTCAATGTCACCACATTCATGCAAGATAAGGTAAAGA
AAGAATATGCACTTTTTTATAGACTAGATGTAGTACCAATAAATGAAGCTAATAAGACTAACAATACCAG
CTATACCAGCTATAGGTTGATAAATTGTAATACCTCAGCCATCACACAGGCCTGTCCAAAGGTAACCTTT
GATCCAATTCCCATACATTATTGTGCCCCGGCTGGTTTTGCGATTATAAAGTGTAATAATAAGACATTCA
ATGGAACAGGACCATGTACAAATGTCAGCACAGTACAATGTACACATGGAATTAAACCAGTGGTGTCAAC
TCAACTGTTGTTAAATGGCAGTCTAGCAGAAGAAGGGGTAATGCTTAGATCAAAAAATTTCTCAGACAAT
GCTAAAAACATAATAGTACAGCTGAAAGAGCCTGTAACAATTAATTGTACAAGACCCAACAACAATACAA
GAAAAAGTATAAATATGGGACCAGGGAGAGCATTTTGGGCAACAGGGGATATAATAGGAGATATAAGACA
GGCACACTGTAACATTAGTAGAGAACAATGGAACAACACTTTAAAACAGATAGTTGCAAAATTAAAAGAA
CAATTTAATAATAAAACAATAGTCTTTAATCACTCCTCAGGAGGGGATCCAGAAATTGTAATGCACCATT
TTAATTGTCAAGGAGAATTTTTCTACTGTGATACAACACAATTGTTTAATAGTACTTGGAATGGGACTAA
TACTGAGAATAAAACTAAAGAGTCAGATGACACTACTATCACACTCCCATGTAGGATAAAACAAATTATA
AACATGTGGCAGGAAGTAGGAAGAGCAATGTATGCCCCTCCCATCAGCGGGCAAATTAACTGTTCATCAA
ATATTACAGGGCTGATATTAATAAGAGATGGTGGAGACAAGAATACTACCGAGACCTTCAGACCTGGAGG
AGGAGATATGAGGGACAATTGGAGAAGTGAATTATATAAATACAAAGTAGTGAGCCTTGAGCCAATAGGA
ATAGCACCAACAAAGGCAAAGAGAAGAGTGGTGCAGAGAGAAAAAAGAGCAGTGACCCTGGGAGCTATGT
TCCTTGGATTCTTGGGAGCAGCAGGAAGCACTATGGGCGCAGCATCAATAACGCTGACGGTACAGGCCAG
ACAATTATTGTCTGGTATAGTGCAACAGCAGAATAATCTGCTGAGAGCTATTGAGGCGCAACAGCATATG
TTGCAACTCACAGTCTGGGGCATCAAACAGCTCCAGGCAAGAGTCCTGGCTGTGGAAAGATACCTAAGGG
ATCAACGGCTCCTGGGAATTTGGGGTTGCTCTGGAAAACTCATCTGCACCACTACTGTGCCTTGGAATAC
TAGTTGGGGGGGTAGTAATAGAACTCTGAATCAGATATGGGATAACATGACCTGGATGGAGTGGGAAAGA
GAAATTGACAATTATACAGACATAATATACAACTTACTTGAAAAATCGCAAAACCAGCAGGAAAAGAATG
AACAGGAATTATTAGAATTGGATAAGTGGGCAACTTTGTGGAGTTGGTTTGACATAACAAACTGGCTGTG
GTATATAAGGATATTTATAATAATAGTAGGAGGCTTAATAGGTTTAAGAATAGTTTTTACTGTATTTTCT
ATAGTGAATAGAGTTAGGCAGGGATACTCACCATTATCGTTTCAGACCCGATTCCCAGCCCCGAGGGGAC
CAGACAGGCCCGAAGGAACAGAAGAAGGAGGTGGAGAGAGAGACAGAGACACATTCAAGCCGTTAGCAAC
TGGATTCTTAGCGATTTTCTGGGTCGACCTGCGGAACCTGTGCCTCTTCAGCTACCACCGCTTGATAGAC
TTACTCTTGATTGTAACGAGGATTGTGGAACTTCTGGGACGCAGGGGGTGGGAAATCCTCAAGTATTGGT
GGAGTCTCCTACAATATTGGGGTCAGGAACTAAAGAATAGTGCTGTTAGCTTGTTCAACGCCACTGCCAT
AACAGTAGCTGAGGGAACAGATAGGATTATAGAAGCAGTACAAAGATTTGGTAGAGCTGTCCTCCACATA
CCTAGAAGAATAAGACAGGGCTTAGAAAGGGCTTTGCAATAA
